Addgene plasmid #159131: pcDNA3.1_ 2xFLAG-2xSTREP_BACH1_Y11A
Purpose: Expresses BACH1 in mammalian cells
Depositing lab: Michele Pagano. Depositing organization: NYU Grossman School of Medicine. Publication: Nrf2 Activation Promotes Lung Cancer Metastasis by Inhibiting the Degradation of Bach1. Lignitto L, LeBoeuf SE, Homer H, Jiang S, Askenazi M, Karakousi TR, Pass HI, Bhutkar AJ, Tsirigos A, Ueberheide B, Sayin VI, Papagiannakopoulos T, Pagano M. Cell. 2019 Jul 11;178(2):316-329.e18. doi: 10.1016/j.cell.2019.06.003. Epub 2019 Jun 27. PubMed 31257023.
Backbone
  Vector backbone: PcDNA_3.1
  Backbone size w/o insert (bp): 5500
  Vector type: Mammalian Expression
  Selectable markers: Neomycin (select with G418)
Growth in bacteria
  Bacterial resistance: Ampicillin, 100 μg/mL
  Growth temperature: 37°C
  Growth strain: DH5alpha
  Copy number: High Copy
Gene/Insert
  Gene/Insert name: BACH1
  Species: H. sapiens (human)
  Insert size (bp): 2209
  Mutation: Y11A
  GenBank ID: NM_206866.3
  Entrez Gene: BACH1 (a.k.a. BACH-1, BTBD24)
  Promoter: CMV
  Tag / fusion protein: 2X-FLAG _ 2X-STREP (N terminal on backbone)
  Cloning method: Restriction Enzyme; 5′ cloning site BAMHI (not destroyed); 3′ cloning site XHOI (not destroyed)
  Sequencing primers: 5′ T7; 3′ BGHR
Terms and licenses: Academic/Nonprofit Terms; Industry Terms: Not Available to Industry
How to cite: pcDNA3.1_ 2xFLAG-2xSTREP_BACH1_Y11A was a gift from Michele Pagano (Addgene plasmid # 159131 ; http://n2t.net/addgene:159131 ; RRID:Addgene_159131)
