[The description below was written by a language model from this plasmid's Addgene catalogue record and pLannotate feature annotations shown in this document.]
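Description:
pcDNA3.1_ 2xFLAG-2xSTREP_BACH1_Y11A is a mammalian expression plasmid of about 7.75 kb, built on a pcDNA3.1 backbone and carrying human BACH1 with a Y11A point substitution. It is maintained in E. coli through a high-copy ColE1/pUC-type origin and an ampicillin resistance gene (β-lactamase under its own promoter). An f1 origin is also present and would allow single-stranded DNA production. For selection in mammalian cells, an SV40 early promoter drives a neomycin phosphotransferase gene followed by an SV40 polyadenylation signal, so that stable transfectants can be selected with G418.

The expression cassette uses the human CMV immediate-early enhancer and promoter, with a T7 promoter just downstream that also serves as a sequencing primer site. The open reading frame begins with a backbone-encoded N-terminal tandem tag, catalogued as 2xFLAG followed by 2xStrep. The automated annotation picks up only partial FLAG and Strep-Tag II matches in this region. The BACH1 coding sequence of about 2.2 kb was cloned between BamHI and XhoI sites, both of which are retained, and is terminated by the bovine growth hormone polyadenylation signal. BACH1 is a transcriptional regulator that binds NF-E2 sites and, together with MAF proteins, represses genes of the NFE2L2 (NRF2) oxidative stress pathway.

The dual tag suits immunodetection and affinity purification of the protein and its binding partners. The record does not state the functional consequence of Y11A, but the associated publication concerns the control of BACH1 degradation in lung cancer metastasis, so a comparison with wild-type BACH1 seems the likely use. A few short annotated fragments, such as the truncated HIV-1 LTR, ble and lacI hits, are probably incidental backbone matches.
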