Features (pLannotate 1.2.2; 22 found; start..end, strand, type, name):
     28..80      -  misc_feature   bom (fragment): basis of mobility region from pBR322
    235..614     +  enhancer       CMV enhancer: human cytomegalovirus immediate early enhancer
    615..818     +  promoter       CMV promoter: human cytomegalovirus (CMV) immediate early promoter
    814..847     +  LTR            5' LTR (truncated) (fragment): truncated 5' long terminal repeat (LTR) from HIV-1
    863..881     +  promoter       T7 promoter: promoter for bacteriophage T7 RNA polymerase
    926..946     +  CDS            FLAG (fragment): FLAG® epitope tag, followed by an enterokinase cleavage site
   1061..1080    +  CDS            Strep-Tag II (fragment): peptide that binds Strep-Tactin®, an engineered form of streptavidin
   1097..3301    +  CDS            BACH1: BACH1_HUMAN - Experimental evidence at protein level: Swiss-Prot protein existence level 1. Transcriptional regulator that acts as repressor or activator, depending on the context. Binds to NF-E2 DNA binding sites. Plays important roles in coordinating transcription activation and repression by MAFK (By similarity). Together with MAF, represses the transcription of genes under the control of the NFE2L2 oxidative stress pathway (PubMed:24035498). From Homo sapiens (Human).
   3348..3572    +  polyA_signal   bGH poly(A) signal: bovine growth hormone polyadenylation signal
   3576..3597    +  promoter       SV40 promoter (fragment): SV40 enhancer and early promoter
   3618..4046    +  rep_origin     f1 ori (sequence partly withheld): f1 bacteriophage origin of replication; arrow indicates direction of (+) strand synthesis
   4060..4389    +  promoter       SV40 promoter: SV40 enhancer and early promoter
   4456..5247    +  CDS            neo: KKA2_KLEPN - Also known as kan, nptII. Experimental evidence at protein level: Swiss-Prot protein existence level 1. Resistance to kanamycin, neomycin, paromomycin, ribostamycin, butirosin and gentamicin B. From Klebsiella pneumoniae.
   5271..5429    +  CDS            ble (fragment): BLE_KLEPN - Experimental evidence at protein level: Swiss-Prot protein existence level 1. Binding protein with a strong affinity to the bleomycin family of antibiotics. Binds to CL990; an antimitotic-antibiotic compound. From Klebsiella pneumoniae.
   5424..5545    +  polyA_signal   SV40 poly(A) signal: SV40 polyadenylation signal
   5618..5634    -  protein_bind   lac operator: The lac repressor binds to the lac operator to inhibit transcription in E. coli. This inhibition can be relieved by adding lactose or isopropyl-β-D-thiogalactopyranoside (IPTG). lac repressor encoded by lacI
   5642..5672    -  promoter       lac promoter: promoter for the E. coli lac operon
   5687..5708    -  protein_bind   CAP binding site: CAP binding activates transcription in the presence of cAMP. E. coli catabolite activator protein
   5721..5813    -  CDS            lacI (fragment): lac repressor; lacI; The lac repressor binds to the lac operator to inhibit transcription in E. coli. This inhibition can be relieved by adding lactose or isopropyl-β-D-thiogalactopyranoside (IPTG).
   5996..6584    -  rep_origin     ori: high-copy-number ColE1/pMB1/pBR322/pUC origin of replication
   6755..7615    -  CDS            AmpR: β-lactamase; bla; confers resistance to ampicillin, carbenicillin, and related antibiotics
   7616..7720    -  promoter       AmpR promoter: bla
>Addgene plasmid #159131 | pcDNA3.1_ 2xFLAG-2xSTREP_BACH1_Y11A | addgene full sequence | sequence record 311308 | Addgene NGS Result
GACGGATCGGGAGATCTCCCGATCCCCTATGGTGCACTCTCAGTACAATCTGCTCTGATGCCGCATAGTT
AAGCCAGTATCTGCTCCCTGCTTGTGTGTTGGAGGTCGCTGAGTAGTGCGCGAGCAAAATTTAAGCTACA
ACAAGGCAAGGCTTGACCGACAATTGCATGAAGAATCTGCTTAGGGTTAGGCGTTTTGCGCTGCTTCGCG
ATGTACGGGCCAGATATACGCGTTGACATTGATTATTGACTAGTTATTAATAGTAATCAATTACGGGGTC
ATTAGTTCATAGCCCATATATGGAGTTCCGCGTTACATAACTTACGGTAAATGGCCCGCCTGGCTGACCG
CCCAACGACCCCCGCCCATTGACGTCAATAATGACGTATGTTCCCATAGTAACGCCAATAGGGACTTTCC
ATTGACGTCAATGGGTGGAGTATTTACGGTAAACTGCCCACTTGGCAGTACATCAAGTGTATCATATGCC
AAGTACGCCCCCTATTGACGTCAATGACGGTAAATGGCCCGCCTGGCATTATGCCCAGTACATGACCTTA
TGGGACTTTCCTACTTGGCAGTACATCTACGTATTAGTCATCGCTATTACCATGGTGATGCGGTTTTGGC
AGTACATCAATGGGCGTGGATAGCGGTTTGACTCACGGGGATTTCCAAGTCTCCACCCCATTGACGTCAA
TGGGAGTTTGTTTTGGCACCAAAATCAACGGGACTTTCCAAAATGTCGTAACAACTCCGCCCCATTGACG
CAAATGGGCGGTAGGCGTGTACGGTGGGAGGTCTATATAAGCAGAGCTCTCTGGCTAACTAGAGAACCCA
CTGCTTACTGGCTTATCGAAATTAATACGACTCACTATAGGGAGACCCAAGCTGGCTAGCGTTTAAACTT
AAGCTTACCATGGACTACAAGGACGACGATGACAAGGTACCAGGATCTATGGATTATAAAGATGATGATG
ATAAAGGGTCGGCCGCCAGCTGGAGCCACCCTCAGTTCGAGAAGGGAGGAGGAAGCGGCGGAGGCAGCGG
AGGAGGAAGCTGGAGCCACCCGCAGTTCGAGAAAGGAGCTGGATCCTCTCTGAGTGAGAACTCGGTTTTT
GCCGCTGAATCTTCTGTGCATAGCACCAATGTTTTACTCAGCCTTAATGACCAGCGGAAGAAAGATGTGC
TGTGCGATGTCACCATCTTTGTGGAGGGACAGCGGTTCCGCGCTCACCGGTCCGTGCTGGCGGCATGCAG
CAGTTACTTCCACTCAAGAATCGTAGGCCAGGCTGATGGAGAGCTGAACATTACTCTTCCAGAAGAGGTG
ACAGTTAAAGGATTTGAACCTTTAATTCAGTTTGCCTACACTGCTAAACTGATTTTAAGTAAAGAGAATG
TGGATGAAGTGTGCAAATGTGTGGAGTTTTTAAGTGTACATAATATTGAGGAATCCTGCTTTCAGTTTCT
GAAATTTAAGTTTTTGGACTCCACTGCAGACCAGCAAGAATGCCCAAGAAAAAAATGCTTTTCATCACAC
TGTCAGAAAACAGACCTTAAACTTTCACTTTTGGACCAGAGGGATCTAGAAACTGATGAAGTGGAGGAAT
TTCTGGAAAATAAAAATGTTCAGACTCCTCAGTGTAAACTCCGCAGGTATCAAGGAAATGCAAAAGCCTC
ACCTCCTCTACAAGACAGTGCCAGTCAGACATATGAGTCCATGTGCTTAGAGAAGGATGCTGCTCTGGCC
TTGCCTTCTTTATGCCCCAAATACAGAAAATTCCAAAAAGCATTTGGAACTGACAGAGTCCGTACTGGGG
AATCTAGTGTCAAAGACATTCATGCTTCTGTTCAGCCAAATGAAAGGTCTGAAAATGAATGCCTGGGAGG
AGTCCCGGAGTGTAGAGATTTGCAGGTGATGTTAAAATGTGACGAAAGTAAATTAGCAATGGAACCTGAA
GAAACGAAGAAAGATCCTGCTTCTCAGTGCCCAACTGAAAAATCAGAAGTGACTCCTTTCCCCCACAATT
CTTCCATAGACCCTCATGGACTTTATTCTTTGTCTCTTTTACACACATATGACCAATATGGTGACTTGAA
TTTTGCTGGTATGCAAAACACAACAGTGTTAACAGAAAAGCCTTTGTCAGGTACAGACGTCCAAGAAAAA
ACATTTGGTGAAAGTCAGGATTTACCTTTGAAATCCGACTTGGGCACCAGGGAAGATAGTAGTGTTGCAT
CTAGTGATAGGAGTAGTGTGGAGCGAGAAGTGGCAGAACACCTAGCAAAAGGCTTCTGGAGTGACATTTG
CAGCACGGACACTCCTTGCCAAATGCAGTTATCACCTGCTGTGGCCAAAGATGGCTCAGAACAGATCTCA
CAGAAACGGTCTGAGTGTCCGTGGTTAGGTATCAGGATTAGTGAGAGCCCAGAACCAGGTCAAAGGACTT
TCACAACATTAAGTTCTGTCAACTGCCCTTTTATAAGTACTCTGAGTACTGAAGGCTGTTCAAGCAATTT
GGAAATTGGAAACGATGATTATGTTTCAGAACCCCAGCAAGAACCTTGCCCATATGCTTGTGTCATTAGC
TTGGGAGACGACTCTGAGACGGACACCGAAGGAGACAGTGAATCCTGTTCAGCCAGAGAACAAGAATGTG
AGGTAAAACTGCCATTCAATGCACAACGGATAATTTCACTGTCTCGAAATGATTTTCAGTCCTTGTTGAA
AATGCACAAGCTTACTCCAGAACAGCTGGATTGTATCCATGATATTCGAAGAAGAAGTAAAAACAGAATT
GCTGCACAGCGCTGTCGCAAGAGAAAACTTGACTGTATACAGAATCTTGAATCAGAAATTGAGAAGCTGC
AAAGTGAAAAGGAGAGCTTGTTGAAGGAAAGAGATCACATTTTGTCAACTCTGGGTGAGACAAAGCAGAA
CCTAACTGGACTTTGCCAGAAAGTTTGTAAAGAAGCAGCTCTGAGTCAAGAACAAATACAGATACTCGCC
AAGTACTCAGCTGCAGATTGCCCACTTTCATTTTTAATTTCTGAAAAAGATAAAAGTACTCCTGATGGTG
AACTGGCGTTACCATCAATTTTCAGTTTATCTGACCGGCCTCCAGCAGTGCTGCCTCCCTGTGCCAGAGG
AAACAGTGAGCCTGGCTACGCGCGAGGGCAGGAGTCCCAGCAGATGTCCACAGCCACCTCTGAGCAAGCT
GGGCCTGCGGAACAGTGTCGTCAGAGTGGTGGGATCTCAGATTTCTGTCAGCAGATGACTGATAAATGTA
CTACTGATGAGTAACTCGAGTCTAGAGGGCCCGTTTAAACCCGCTGATCAGCCTCGACTGTGCCTTCTAG
TTGCCAGCCATCTGTTGTTTGCCCCTCCCCCGTGCCTTCCTTGACCCTGGAAGGTGCCACTCCCACTGTC
CTTTCCTAATAAAATGAGGAAATTGCATCGCATTGTCTGAGTAGGTGTCATTCTATTCTGGGGGGTGGGG
TGGGGCAGGACAGCAAGGGGGAGGATTGGGAAGACAATAGCAGGCATGCTGGGGATGCGGTGGGCTCTAT
GGCTTCTGAGGCGGAAAGAACCAGCTGGGGCTCTAGGGGGTATCCCC
[124 nt withheld, positions 3618-3741]
C
[91 nt withheld, positions 3743-3833]
A
[49 nt withheld, positions 3835-3883]
CCTTTGACGTTGGAGTCCACGTTCTTT
[37 nt withheld, positions 3911-3947]
ACCCTATCTCGGTCTATTCTTTTGATTTATAAGGGATTTTGCCGATTTCGGCCTATTGGTTAAAAAATGA
GCTGATTTAACAAAAATTTAACGCGAATTAATTCTGTGGAATGTGTGTCAGTTAGGGTGTGGAAAGTCCC
CAGGCTCCCCAGCAGGCAGAAGTATGCAAAGCATGCATCTCAATTAGTCAGCAACCAGGTGTGGAAAGTC
CCCAGGCTCCCCAGCAGGCAGAAGTATGCAAAGCATGCATCTCAATTAGTCAGCAACCATAGTCCCGCCC
CTAACTCCGCCCATCCCGCCCCTAACTCCGCCCAGTTCCGCCCATTCTCCGCCCCATGGCTGACTAATTT
TTTTTATTTATGCAGAGGCCGAGGCCGCCTCTGCCTCTGAGCTATTCCAGAAGTAGTGAGGAGGCTTTTT
TGGAGGCCTAGGCTTTTGCAAAAAGCTCCCGGGAGCTTGTATATCCATTTTCGGATCTGATCAAGAGACA
GGATGAGGATCGTTTCGCATGATTGAACAAGATGGATTGCACGCAGGTTCTCCGGCCGCTTGGGTGGAGA
GGCTATTCGGCTATGACTGGGCACAACAGACAATCGGCTGCTCTGATGCCGCCGTGTTCCGGCTGTCAGC
GCAGGGGCGCCCGGTTCTTTTTGTCAAGACCGACCTGTCCGGTGCCCTGAATGAACTGCAGGACGAGGCA
GCGCGGCTATCGTGGCTGGCCACGACGGGCGTTCCTTGCGCAGCTGTGCTCGACGTTGTCACTGAAGCGG
GAAGGGACTGGCTGCTATTGGGCGAAGTGCCGGGGCAGGATCTCCTGTCATCTCACCTTGCTCCTGCCGA
GAAAGTATCCATCATGGCTGATGCAATGCGGCGGCTGCATACGCTTGATCCGGCTACCTGCCCATTCGAC
CACCAAGCGAAACATCGCATCGAGCGAGCACGTACTCGGATGGAAGCCGGTCTTGTCGATCAGGATGATC
TGGACGAAGAGCATCAGGGGCTCGCGCCAGCCGAACTGTTCGCCAGGCTCAAGGCGCGCATGCCCGACGG
CGAGGATCTCGTCGTGACCCATGGCGATGCCTGCTTGCCGAATATCATGGTGGAAAATGGCCGCTTTTCT
GGATTCATCGACTGTGGCCGGCTGGGTGTGGCGGACCGCTATCAGGACATAGCGTTGGCTACCCGTGATA
TTGCTGAAGAGCTTGGCGGCGAATGGGCTGACCGCTTCCTCGTGCTTTACGGTATCGCCGCTCCCGATTC
GCAGCGCATCGCCTTCTATCGCCTTCTTGACGAGTTCTTCTGAGCGGGACTCTGGGGTTCGAAATGACCG
ACCAAGCGACGCCCAACCTGCCATCACGAGATTTCGATTCCACCGCCGCCTTCTATGAAAGGTTGGGCTT
CGGAATCGTTTTCCGGGACGCCGGCTGGATGATCCTCCAGCGCGGGGATCTCATGCTGGAGTTCTTCGCC
CACCCCAACTTGTTTATTGCAGCTTATAATGGTTACAAATAAAGCAATAGCATCACAAATTTCACAAATA
AAGCATTTTTTTCACTGCATTCTAGTTGTGGTTTGTCCAAACTCATCAATGTATCTTATCATGTCTGTAT
ACCGTCGACCTCTAGCTAGAGCTTGGCGTAATCATGGTCATAGCTGTTTCCTGTGTGAAATTGTTATCCG
CTCACAATTCCACACAACATACGAGCCGGAAGCATAAAGTGTAAAGCCTGGGGTGCCTAATGAGTGAGCT
AACTCACATTAATTGCGTTGCGCTCACTGCCCGCTTTCCAGTCGGGAAACCTGTCGTGCCAGCTGCATTA
ATGAATCGGCCAACGCGCGGGGAGAGGCGGTTTGCGTATTGGGCGCTCTTCCGCTTCCTCGCTCACTGAC
TCGCTGCGCTCGGTCGTTCGGCTGCGGCGAGCGGTATCAGCTCACTCAAAGGCGGTAATACGGTTATCCA
CAGAATCAGGGGATAACGCAGGAAAGAACATGTGAGCAAAAGGCCAGCAAAAGGCCAGGAACCGTAAAAA
GGCCGCGTTGCTGGCGTTTTTCCATAGGCTCCGCCCCCCTGACGAGCATCACAAAAATCGACGCTCAAGT
CAGAGGTGGCGAAACCCGACAGGACTATAAAGATACCAGGCGTTTCCCCCTGGAAGCTCCCTCGTGCGCT
CTCCTGTTCCGACCCTGCCGCTTACCGGATACCTGTCCGCCTTTCTCCCTTCGGGAAGCGTGGCGCTTTC
TCATAGCTCACGCTGTAGGTATCTCAGTTCGGTGTAGGTCGTTCGCTCCAAGCTGGGCTGTGTGCACGAA
CCCCCCGTTCAGCCCGACCGCTGCGCCTTATCCGGTAACTATCGTCTTGAGTCCAACCCGGTAAGACACG
ACTTATCGCCACTGGCAGCAGCCACTGGTAACAGGATTAGCAGAGCGAGGTATGTAGGCGGTGCTACAGA
GTTCTTGAAGTGGTGGCCTAACTACGGCTACACTAGAAGAACAGTATTTGGTATCTGCGCTCTGCTGAAG
CCAGTTACCTTCGGAAAAAGAGTTGGTAGCTCTTGATCCGGCAAACAAACCACCGCTGGTAGCGGTGGTT
TTTTTGTTTGCAAGCAGCAGATTACGCGCAGAAAAAAAGGATCTCAAGAAGATCCTTTGATCTTTTCTAC
GGGGTCTGACGCTCAGTGGAACGAAAACTCACGTTAAGGGATTTTGGTCATGAGATTATCAAAAAGGATC
TTCACCTAGATCCTTTTAAATTAAAAATGAAGTTTTAAATCAATCTAAAGTATATATGAGTAAACTTGGT
CTGACAGTTACCAATGCTTAATCAGTGAGGCACCTATCTCAGCGATCTGTCTATTTCGTTCATCCATAGT
TGCCTGACTCCCCGTCGTGTAGATAACTACGATACGGGAGGGCTTACCATCTGGCCCCAGTGCTGCAATG
ATACCGCGAGACCCACGCTCACCGGCTCCAGATTTATCAGCAATAAACCAGCCAGCCGGAAGGGCCGAGC
GCAGAAGTGGTCCTGCAACTTTATCCGCCTCCATCCAGTCTATTAATTGTTGCCGGGAAGCTAGAGTAAG
TAGTTCGCCAGTTAATAGTTTGCGCAACGTTGTTGCCATTGCTACAGGCATCGTGGTGTCACGCTCGTCG
TTTGGTATGGCTTCATTCAGCTCCGGTTCCCAACGATCAAGGCGAGTTACATGATCCCCCATGTTGTGCA
AAAAAGCGGTTAGCTCCTTCGGTCCTCCGATCGTTGTCAGAAGTAAGTTGGCCGCAGTGTTATCACTCAT
GGTTATGGCAGCACTGCATAATTCTCTTACTGTCATGCCATCCGTAAGATGCTTTTCTGTGACTGGTGAG
TACTCAACCAAGTCATTCTGAGAATAGTGTATGCGGCGACCGAGTTGCTCTTGCCCGGCGTCAATACGGG
ATAATACCGCGCCACATAGCAGAACTTTAAAAGTGCTCATCATTGGAAAACGTTCTTCGGGGCGAAAACT
CTCAAGGATCTTACCGCTGTTGAGATCCAGTTCGATGTAACCCACTCGTGCACCCAACTGATCTTCAGCA
TCTTTTACTTTCACCAGCGTTTCTGGGTGAGCAAAAACAGGAAGGCAAAATGCCGCAAAAAAGGGAATAA
GGGCGACACGGAAATGTTGAATACTCATACTCTTCCTTTTTCAATATTATTGAAGCATTTATCAGGGTTA
TTGTCTCATGAGCGGATACATATTTGAATGTATTTAGAAAAATAAACAAATAGGGGTTCCGCGCACATTT
CCCCGAAAAGTGCCACCTGACGTC
